>Addgene plasmid #127747 | pDSM-ab-Psptef1-NAT-Ttip1 | addgene full sequence | sequence record 254154 | Addgene NGS Result
TTTTTTTACTCTTCCGCATTTTCTCGGACTGCGCGCATCGCCGCACCGCTTCCAAAACACCTGAACATTA
CATACTATTTTTCCCCTCTTTCTTTCTTTAGGGTGGTGTTAAATTACCCGCTCTGAAGCTTTGGAAAAGA
AACAAAAGGCCACTTCGTTTCTTTTTCTTCGTCGAAAAGGGCAAAAAAAAAATTTTTACCACGTTTCTTT
TTCTTGAAAATTTTTTTTTTTTATTTTTTCTCTTTCGATGACCTCCCATTGATATTTAAGTTAATAAATG
GTCATCAATTTCTCAAGTTTTATTTTCGTTTTCCTTGTTTCATGTCGACTTTTTTACATCCTTCTCAGTT
AGAAAGAAAGCATAGCAATCTAATCTAAGTTTTAATTACAAAATGGGTACCACTCTTGACGACACGGCTT
ACCGGTACCGCACCAGTGTCCCGGGGGACGCCGAGGCCATCGAGGCACTGGATGGGTCCTTCACCACCGA
CACCGTATTCCGCGTCACCGCCACCGGGGACGGCTTCACCCTGCGGGAGGTGCCGGTGGACCCGCCCCTG
ACCAAGGTGTTCCCCGACGACGAATCGGACGACGAATCGGACGACGGGGAGGACGGCGACCCGGATTCCC
GGACGTTCGTCGCGTACGGGGACGACGGCGACCTGGCGGGCTTCGTGGTCGTCTCGTACTCCGGCTGGAA
CCGCCGGCTGACCGTCGAGGACATCGAGGTCGCCCCGGAGCACCGGGGGCACGGGGTCGGGCGCGCGTTG
ATGGGGCTCGCGACGGAGTTCGCCCGCGAGCGGGGCGCCGGGCACCTCTGGCTGGAGGTCACCAACGTCA
ACGCACCGGCGATCCACGCGTACCGGCGGATGGGGTTCACCCTCTGCGGCCTGGACACCGCCCTGTACGA
CGGCACCGCCTCGGACGGCGAGCAGGCGCTCTACATGAGCATGCCCTGCCCCTAAAAGGGAACCTTTTAC
AACAAATATTTGAAAAATTACCTCCATTATTATACCTTCTCTTTATGTAATTGTTAGTTCGAAAATTTTT
TCTTCATTAATATAATCAACTTCTAAAACTTTCTAAAAACGTTCTCTTTTTCGAGATTAGTGCTTCTTCC
CAATCCGTAAGAAATGTTTCCTTTCTTGACAATTGGCACCAGCTGGCTACTCGTTGCTCGAAAACTACTC
TCTTTTATTTTTAATTTACGAACGACCTCCGGATCGATGTACACAACCGACTGCACCCAAACGAACACAA
ATCTTAGCAAAAATGAAGTGAAGTTCCTATACTTTCTAGAGAATAGGAACTTCTATAGTGAGTCGAATAA
GGGCGACACAAAATTTATTCTAAATGCATAATAAATACTGATAACATCTTATAGTTTGTATTATATTTTG
TATTATCGTTGACATGTATAATTTTGATATCAAAAACTGATTTTCCCTTTATTATTTTCGAGATTTATTT
TCTTAATTCTCTTTAACAAACTAGAAATATTGTATATACAAAAAATCATAAATAATAGATGAATAGTTTA
ATTATAGGTGTTCATCAATCGAAAAAGCAACGTATCTTATTTAAAGTGCGTTGCTTTTTTCTCATTTATA
AGGTTAAATAATTCTCATATATCAAGCAAAGTGACAGGCGCCCTTAAATATTCTGACAAATGCTCTTTCC
CTAAACTCCCCCCATAAAAAAACCCGCCGAAGCGGGTTTTTACGTTATTTGCGGATTAACGATTACTCGT
TATCAGAACCGCCCAGGGGGCCCGAGCTTAAGACTGGCCGTCGTTTTACAACACAGAAAGAGTTTGTAGA
AACGCAAAAAGGCCATCCGTCAGGGGCCTTCTGCTTAGTTTGATGCCTGGCAGTTTCCTACTCTCGCCTT
CCGCTTCCTCGCTCACTGACTCGCTGCGCTCGGTCGTTCGGCTGCGGCGAGCGGTATCAGCTCACTCAAA
GGCGGTAATACGGTTATCCACAGAATCAGGGGATAACGCAGGAAAGAACATGTGAGCAAAAGGCCAGCAA
AAGGCCAGGAACCGTAAAAAGGCCGCGTTGCTGGCGTTTTTCCATAGGCTCCGCCCCCCTGACGAGCATC
ACAAAAATCGACGCTCAAGTCAGAGGTGGCGAAACCCGACAGGACTATAAAGATACCAGGCGTTTCCCCC
TGGAAGCTCCCTCGTGCGCTCTCCTGTTCCGACCCTGCCGCTTACCGGATACCTGTCCGCCTTTCTCCCT
TCGGGAAGCGTGGCGCTTTCTCATAGCTCACGCTGTAGGTATCTCAGTTCGGTGTAGGTCGTTCGCTCCA
AGCTGGGCTGTGTGCACGAACCCCCCGTTCAGCCCGACCGCTGCGCCTTATCCGGTAACTATCGTCTTGA
GTCCAACCCGGTAAGACACGACTTATCGCCACTGGCAGCAGCCACTGGTAACAGGATTAGCAGAGCGAGG
TATGTAGGCGGTGCTACAGAGTTCTTGAAGTGGTGGGCTAACTACGGCTACACTAGAAGAACAGTATTTG
GTATCTGCGCTCTGCTGAAGCCAGTTACCTTCGGAAAAAGAGTTGGTAGCTCTTGATCCGGCAAACAAAC
CACCGCTGGTAGCGGTGGTTTTTTTGTTTGCAAGCAGCAGATTACGCGCAGAAAAAAAGGATCTCAAGAA
GATCCTTTGATCTTTTCTACGGGGTCTGACGCTCAGTGGAACGACGCGCGCGTAACTCACGTTAAGGGAT
TTTGGTCATGAGCTTGCGCCGTCCCGTCAAGTCAGCGTAATGCTCTGCTTAGAAAAACTCATCGAGCATC
AAATGAAATTGCAATTTATTCATATCAGGATTATCAATACCATATTTTTGAAAAAGCCGTTTCTGTAATG
AAGGAGAAAACTCACCGAGGCAGTTCCATAGGATGGCAAGATCCTGGTATCGGTCTGCGATTCCGACTCG
TCCAACATCAATACAACCTATTAATTTCCCCTCGTCAAAAATAAGGTTATCAAGTGAGAAATCACCATGA
GTGACGACTGAATCCGGTGAGAATGGCAAAAGTTTATGCATTTCTTTCCAGACTTGTTCAACAGGCCAGC
CATTACGCTCGTCATCAAAATCACTCGCATCAACCAAACCGTTATTCATTCGTGATTGCGCCTGAGCGAG
GCGAAATACGCGATCGCTGTTAAAAGGACAATTACAAACAGGAATCGAGTGCAACCGGCGCAGGAACACT
GCCAGCGCATCAACAATATTTTCACCTGAATCAGGATATTCTTCTAATACCTGGAACGCTGTTTTTCCGG
GGATCGCAGTGGTGAGTAACCATGCATCATCAGGAGTACGGATAAAATGCTTGATGGTCGGAAGTGGCAT
AAATTCCGTCAGCCAGTTTAGTCTGACCATCTCATCTGTAACATCATTGGCAACGCTACCTTTGCCATGT
TTCAGAAACAACTCTGGCGCATCGGGCTTCCCATACAAGCGATAGATTGTCGCACCTGATTGCCCGACAT
TATCGCGAGCCCATTTATACCCATATAAATCAGCATCCATGTTGGAATTTAATCGCGGCCTCGACGTTTC
CCGTTGAATATGGCTCATATTCTTCCTTTTTCAATATTATTGAAGCATTTATCAGGGTTATTGTCTCATG
AGCGGATACATATTTGAATGTATTTAGAAAAATAAACAAATAGGGGTCAGTGTTACAACCAATTAACCAA
TTCTGAACATTATCGCGAGCCCATTTATACCTGAATATGGCTCATAACACCCCTTGTTTGCCTGGCGGCA
GTAGCGCGGTGGTCCCACCTGACCCCATGCCGAACTCAGAAGTGAAACGCCGTAGCGCCGATGGTAGTGT
GGGGACTCCCCATGCGAGAGTAGGGAACTGCCAGGCATCAAATAAAACGAAAGGCTCAGTCGAAAGACTG
GGCCTTTCGCCCGGGCTAATTAGGGGGTGTCGCCCTTATTCGACTCTATAGTGAAGTTCCTATTCTCTAG
AAAGTATAGGAACTTCTGAAGTGGGGTTGCCCATCGAACGTACAAGTACTCCTCTGTTCTCTCCTTCCTT
TGCTTTGTGCATAGCCGACAAATCTTTTACTCC
Features (pLannotate 1.2.2; 11 found; start..end, strand, type, name):
    399..963     +  CDS            NrsR (fragment): nourseothricin acetyltransferase; Streptomyces noursei nat1; confers resistance to nourseothricin
   1280..1313    -  protein_bind   FRT (minimal): supports FLP-mediated excision but not integration (Turan and Bode, 2011) FLP recombinase from the Saccharomyces cerevisiae 2μ plasmid
   1783..1802    +  CDS            lacZα (fragment): LacZα fragment of β-galactosidase; lacZ fragment
   1827..1844    -  terminator     rrnB T2 terminator (fragment): transcription terminator T2 from the E. coli rrnB gene
   2069..2657    -  rep_origin     ori: high-copy-number ColE1/pMB1/pBR322/pUC origin of replication
   2779..3588    -  CDS            KanR: aminoglycoside phosphotransferase; aph(3')-Ia; confers resistance to kanamycin in bacteria or G418 (Geneticin®) in eukaryotes
   3591..3687    -  promoter       AmpR promoter (fragment): bla
   3717..3741    -  CDS            KanR (fragment): aminoglycoside phosphotransferase; aph(3')-Ia; confers resistance to kanamycin in bacteria or G418 (Geneticin®) in eukaryotes
   3770..3885    +  ncRNA          5S rRNA: Accession: RF00001 - 5S ribosomal RNA
   3889..3929    +  terminator     rrnB T1 terminator (fragment): transcription terminator T1 from the E. coli rrnB gene
   3973..4006    +  protein_bind   FRT (minimal): supports FLP-mediated excision but not integration (Turan and Bode, 2011) FLP recombinase from the Saccharomyces cerevisiae 2μ plasmid
