[The description below was written by a language model from this plasmid's Addgene catalogue record and pLannotate feature annotations shown in this document.]
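Description:
pDSM-ab-Psptef1-NAT-Ttip1 is a 4.1 kb E. coli-propagated part plasmid from a modular yeast pathway assembly system. It carries a single yeast transcription unit rather than a yeast replicon. The pDSM-ab backbone has a high-copy ColE1/pUC-type origin and an aph(3')-Ia kanamycin resistance gene for maintenance in bacteria. Short fragments of rrnB T1/T2 terminators, a 5S rRNA segment and a lacZα remnant are also annotated in the backbone. No yeast origin or centromere appears in the feature table, which fits a design meant for chromosomal integration rather than episomal maintenance.

The payload is the nourseothricin N-acetyltransferase gene (nat1 from Streptomyces noursei, listed as a synthetic 591 bp insert). It is driven by the Saccharomyces paradoxus TEF1 promoter and terminated by the TIP1 terminator, giving a NatMX-type dominant marker that confers nourseothricin resistance in yeast. The promoter and terminator are named in the catalogue entry but were not picked up by the automated annotation. The unit was assembled through BsaI sites that were destroyed during cloning, as in Golden Gate-style assembly.

According to the depositor, the cassette is flanked by "pathway position 2" homology arms compatible with a position 1 unit on its 5′ side and a position 3 unit on its 3′ side. The cassette and its arms are PCR-amplified from the plasmid and combined with neighbouring units by homologous recombination for integration into the S. cerevisiae genome. Two minimal FRT sites in opposite orientations lie on either side of the cassette region, but the record does not state their role. The plasmid supplies the selectable marker for multi-gene pathway constructs, as in the strain-library work on itaconic acid production for which it was deposited.
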