Addgene plasmid #127747: pDSM-ab-Psptef1-NAT-Ttip1
Purpose: Yeast pathway position 2. NatMX transcription unit with the S. paradoxus TEF1 promoter and TIP1 terminator. Nourseothricin resistance.
Depositing lab: Christopher Voigt. Depositing organization: Massachusetts Institute of Technology. Publication: Iterative algorithm-guided design of massive strain libraries, applied to itaconic acid production in yeast. Young EM, Zhao Z, Gielesen BEM, Wu L, Benjamin Gordon D, Roubos JA, Voigt CA. Metab Eng. 2018 Jul;48:33-43. doi: 10.1016/j.ymben.2018.05.002. Epub 2018 May 9. PubMed 29753070.
Backbone
  Vector backbone: pDSM-ab
  Vector type: Yeast Expression, Synthetic Biology
  Selectable markers: nourseothricin
Growth in bacteria
  Bacterial resistance: Kanamycin, 50 μg/mL
  Growth temperature: 37°C
  Growth strain: DH5alpha
  Copy number: High Copy
Gene/Insert
  Gene/Insert name: nourseothricin N-acetyltransferase (alt name: Nat)
  Species: Synthetic; Streptomyces noursei
  Insert size (bp): 591
  GenBank ID: MH374468
  Promoter: Psptef1
  Cloning method: Restriction Enzyme; 5′ cloning site BsaI (destroyed during cloning); 3′ cloning site BsaI (destroyed during cloning)
  Sequencing primers: 5′ CGGATCGATGTACACAACCG; 3′ CAACAGGAGGCGGATGGATATAC
Terms and licenses: Academic/Nonprofit Terms; Industry Terms: Not Available to Industry
Depositor comments: NatMX transcription unit with pathway position 2 homology arms, compatible with 5' position 1 and 3' position 3 homology arm. Sequencing primers are also the primers for amplifying DNA for integration into the S. cerevisiae genome.
How to cite: pDSM-ab-Psptef1-NAT-Ttip1 was a gift from Christopher Voigt (Addgene plasmid # 127747 ; http://n2t.net/addgene:127747 ; RRID:Addgene_127747)
